Addgene plasmid #17644: pCDNA3-myc-his-BACH1 P47A
Depositing lab: Ronny Drapkin. Depositing organization: Dana-Farber Cancer Institute. Publication: The BRCA1-associated protein BACH1 is a DNA helicase targeted by clinically relevant inactivating mutations. Cantor S, Drapkin R, Zhang F, Lin Y, Han J, Pamidi S, Livingston DM. Proc Natl Acad Sci U S A. 2004 Feb 24. 101(8):2357-62. 10.1073/pnas.0308717101 PubMed 14983014.
Backbone
  Vector backbone: pcDNA3.1(+)/myc-His A
  Backbone manufacturer: Invitrogen
  Backbone size w/o insert (bp): 5493
  Vector type: Mammalian Expression
  Selectable markers: Neomycin (select with G418)
Growth in bacteria
  Bacterial resistance: Ampicillin, 100 μg/mL
  Growth temperature: 37°C
  Growth strain: DH5alpha
  Copy number: Unknown
Gene/Insert
  Gene/Insert name: BACH1 (alt names: BRIP1; FANCJ)
  Species: H. sapiens (human)
  Mutation: To generate the tumor-associated mutant, the proline at position 47 was changed to an alanine by Quikchange site-directed mutagenesis (Stratagene) using the following primers: [CATTGTTTGTTGGAGAGTGCCACAGGAAGTGGAAAAGC] and [GCTTTTTCCACTTCCTGTGGCACTCTCCAACAAACAATG]
  GenBank ID: AF360549
  Entrez Gene: BRIP1 (a.k.a. BACH1, FANCJ, OF)
  Tag / fusion protein: Myc (C terminal on backbone); His (C terminal on backbone)
  Cloning method: Restriction Enzyme; 5′ cloning site Not1 (not destroyed); 3′ cloning site Apa1 (not destroyed)
  Sequencing primers: 5′ T7; 3′ SP6
Terms and licenses: Academic/Nonprofit Terms; Industry Terms: Not Available to Industry
How to cite: pCDNA3-myc-his-BACH1 P47A was a gift from Ronny Drapkin (Addgene plasmid # 17644 ; http://n2t.net/addgene:17644 ; RRID:Addgene_17644)
