[The description below was written by a language model from this plasmid's Addgene catalogue record.]
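Description:
pCDNA3-myc-his-BACH1 P47A is a mammalian expression plasmid built on the Invitrogen pcDNA3.1(+)/myc-His A backbone (about 5.5 kb without insert). It is propagated in E. coli under ampicillin selection, and it carries a neomycin resistance marker so that transfected mammalian cells can be selected with G418, for example to establish stable lines. The record does not list the promoter or other regulatory elements, and no feature table is provided. Vectors of this pcDNA3.1 family normally drive the insert from the strong constitutive CMV immediate-early promoter. The listing of T7 as the 5′ sequencing primer indicates a T7 priming site upstream of the cloning region.

The insert is human BACH1, the BRCA1-associated helicase now generally called BRIP1 or FANCJ (not the unrelated BACH1 transcription factor). It was cloned between NotI and ApaI sites, both of which are retained. The coding sequence is joined in frame to the backbone's C-terminal Myc epitope and polyhistidine tags, allowing detection or immunoprecipitation with anti-Myc antibodies and purification by metal-affinity chromatography. The construct carries a tumor-associated point mutation introduced by site-directed mutagenesis, replacing proline 47 with alanine. According to the associated publication, BACH1 is a DNA helicase targeted by clinically relevant inactivating mutations. This plasmid is therefore suited to expressing the tagged P47A protein in mammalian cells for comparison with wild-type BACH1 in studies of helicase activity and related function.
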