>Addgene plasmid #17644 | pCDNA3-myc-his-BACH1 P47A | addgene partial sequence | sequence record 23539 | 17644 with CMV-F
CGGGGGGCTTTAGCGAGCTCTCTGGCTACTAGAGAACCCACTGCTTACTGGCTTATCGAAATTAATACGA
CTCACTATAGGGAGACCCAAGCTGGCTAGTTAAGCTTGGTACCGAGCTCGGATCCACTAGTCCAGTGTGG
TGGAATTCTGCAGATATCCAGCACAGTGGCGGCCGCGCCACCATGTCTTCAATGTGGTCTGAATATACAA
TTGGTGGGGTGAAGATTTACTTTCCTTATAAAGCTTACCCGTCACAGCTTGCTATGATGAATTCTATTCT
CAGAGGATTAAACAGCAAGCAACATTGTTTGTTGGAGAGTGCCACAGGAAGTGGAAAAAGCTTAGCCTTA
CTTTGTTCTGCTTTAGCATGGCAACAATCTCTTAGTGGGAAACCAGCAGATGAGGGCGTAAGTGAAAAAG
CTGAAGTACAATTGTCATGTTGTTGTGCATGCCATTCAAAGGATTTTACAAACAATGACATGAACCAAGG
AACTTCACGTCATTTCAACTATCCAAGCACACCACCTTCTGAAAGAAATGGCACTTCATCAACTTGTCAA
GACTCCCCTGAAAAAACCACTCTGGCTGCAAAGTTATCTGCTAAGAAACAGGCATCCATATACAGAGATG
AAAATGATGATTTTCAAGTAGAGAAGAAAAGAATTCGACCCTTAGAAACTACACAGCAGATTAGAAAACG
TCATTGCTTTGGGAACA
